Addgene plasmid #171751: pαH-S-GSAS-D614G-E484K
Purpose: Mammalian expression of SARS-CoV-2 Spike protein S-GSAS-D614G-E484K variant
Depositing lab: Priyamvada Acharya. Publication: Effect of natural mutations of SARS-CoV-2 on spike structure, conformation, and antigenicity. Gobeil SM, Janowska K, McDowell S, Mansouri K, Parks R, Stalls V, Kopp MF, Manne K, Li D, Wiehe K, Saunders KO, Edwards RJ, Korber B, Haynes BF, Henderson R, Acharya P. Science. 2021 Jun 24. pii: science.abi6226. doi: 10.1126/science.abi6226. PubMed 34168071.
Backbone
  Vector backbone: pαH
  Backbone size w/o insert (bp): 4746
  Vector type: Mammalian Expression
Growth in bacteria
  Bacterial resistance: Ampicillin, 100 μg/mL
  Growth temperature: 37°C
  Growth strain: DH5alpha
  Copy number: High Copy
Gene/Insert
  Gene/Insert name: Spike (S-GSAS-D614G-E484K variant)
  Species: Severe acute respiratory syndrome coronavirus 2
  Insert size (bp): 3624
  Mutation: Ectodomain (AAs 1-1208); 682-685 (furin site = RRAR) replaced with GSAS; D614G; E484K
  Entrez Gene: S (a.k.a. GU280_gp02, spike glycoprotein)
  Tag / fusion protein: HRV3C cleavage site, 8X His tag, 2X Strep-Tag II (C terminal on backbone)
  Cloning method: Gibson Cloning
  Sequencing primers: 5′ n/a
Resource information
  A portion of this plasmid was derived from a plasmid made by: Jason McLellan
Terms and licenses: Academic/Nonprofit Terms; Industry Terms: Not Available to Industry
Depositor comments: Please visit https://www.biorxiv.org/content/10.1101/2021.03.11.435037v2 for bioRxiv preprint.
How to cite: pαH-S-GSAS-D614G-E484K was a gift from Priyamvada Acharya (Addgene plasmid # 171751 ; http://n2t.net/addgene:171751 ; RRID:Addgene_171751)
