[The description below was written by a language model from this plasmid's Addgene catalogue record and pLannotate feature annotations shown in this document.]
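Description:
pαH-S-GSAS-D614G-E484K is a mammalian expression plasmid built on the pαH backbone that encodes a soluble SARS-CoV-2 spike ectodomain variant. The sequenced construct is 8,376 nt, and it is propagated in E. coli as a high-copy plasmid through a ColE1/pUC-type origin, with selection by the ampicillin resistance gene (β-lactamase) under its own bla promoter. Remnants of a lac promoter/operator region and a lacI fragment sit next to the origin; these appear to be backbone carry-over rather than functional parts of the expression unit.

The expression cassette is a CAG-type arrangement. A CMV immediate-early enhancer is joined to the chicken β-actin promoter and a chimeric β-actin/β-globin intron, and transcription ends at a rabbit β-globin polyadenylation signal. The short globin "CDS" fragments flagged on either side of the insert most likely reflect β-globin-derived sequence belonging to the intron and 3′ region, not expressed coding sequence.

The 3,624 bp insert covers spike residues 1–1208, so it lacks the transmembrane and cytoplasmic regions. The RRAR furin cleavage site at positions 682–685 is replaced with GSAS, which prevents S1/S2 processing. The insert also carries the natural substitutions D614G and E484K. According to the catalogue fields, the backbone adds a C-terminal HRV3C protease site, an 8×His tag and a 2×Strep-Tag II for affinity purification and tag removal. The automated annotation marks only one Strep-Tag II in the region between the spike sequence and the stop, and leaves the rest of that region unannotated.

The plasmid is intended for producing the recombinant spike ectodomain in mammalian cells, and the associated work examined how natural mutations affect spike structure, conformation and antigenicity.
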