Features (pLannotate 1.2.2; 15 found; start..end, strand, type, name):
      5..384     +  enhancer       CMV enhancer: human cytomegalovirus immediate early enhancer
    386..661     +  promoter       chicken β-actin promoter: No description available
    662..1678    +  intron         chimeric intron: chimera between introns from chicken β-actin and rabbit β-globin
   1676..1753    +  CDS            HBBC_AMMLE (fragment): Experimental evidence at protein level: Swiss-Prot protein existence level 1. Involved in oxygen transport from the lung to the various peripheral tissues. From Ammotragus lervia (Barbary sheep) (Antilope lervia).
   1766..5389    +  CDS            S (fragment): SPIKE_SARS2 - Experimental evidence at protein level: Swiss-Prot protein existence level 1. [Spike glycoprotein]: May down-regulate host tetherin (BST2) by lysosomal degradation, thereby counteracting its antiviral activity. From Severe acute respiratory syndrome coronavirus 2 (2019-nCoV) (SARS-CoV-2).
   5606..5629    +  CDS            Strep-Tag II: peptide that binds Strep-Tactin®, an engineered form of streptavidin
   5651..5725    +  CDS            HBB (fragment): HBB_PONPY - Experimental evidence at transcript level: Swiss-Prot protein existence level 2. Involved in oxygen transport from the lung to the various peripheral tissues. From Pongo pygmaeus (Bornean orangutan).
   5796..5851    +  polyA_signal   β-globin poly(A) signal: rabbit β-globin polyadenylation signal (Gil and Proudfoot, 1987)
   6236..6252    -  protein_bind   lac operator: The lac repressor binds to the lac operator to inhibit transcription in E. coli. This inhibition can be relieved by adding lactose or isopropyl-β-D-thiogalactopyranoside (IPTG). lac repressor encoded by lacI
   6260..6290    -  promoter       lac promoter: promoter for the E. coli lac operon
   6305..6326    -  protein_bind   CAP binding site: CAP binding activates transcription in the presence of cAMP. E. coli catabolite activator protein
   6342..6443    -  CDS            lacI (fragment): LACI_ECOLI - Experimental evidence at protein level: Swiss-Prot protein existence level 1. Repressor of the lactose operon. Binds allolactose as an inducer. From Escherichia coli (strain K12).
   6626..7214    -  rep_origin     ori: high-copy-number ColE1/pMB1/pBR322/pUC origin of replication
   7385..8245    -  CDS            AmpR: β-lactamase; bla; confers resistance to ampicillin, carbenicillin, and related antibiotics
   8246..8350    -  promoter       AmpR promoter: bla
>Addgene plasmid #171751 | pαH-S-GSAS-D614G-E484K | addgene full sequence | sequence record 337763 | Addgene NGS Result
GGTCGACATTGATTATTGACTAGTTATTAATAGTAATCAATTACGGGGTCATTAGTTCATAGCCCATATA
TGGAGTTCCGCGTTACATAACTTACGGTAAATGGCCCGCCTGGCTGACCGCCCAACGACCCCCGCCCATT
GACGTCAATAATGACGTATGTTCCCATAGTAACGCCAATAGGGACTTTCCATTGACGTCAATGGGTGGAG
TATTTACGGTAAACTGCCCACTTGGCAGTACATCAAGTGTATCATATGCCAAGTACGCCCCCTATTGACG
TCAATGACGGTAAATGGCCCGCCTGGCATTATGCCCAGTACATGACCTTATGGGACTTTCCTACTTGGCA
GTACATCTACGTATTAGTCATCGCTATTACCATGGTCGAGGTGAGCCCCACGTTCTGCTTCACTCTCCCC
ATCTCCCCCCCCTCCCCACCCCCAATTTTGTATTTATTTATTTTTTAATTATTTTGTGCAGCGATGGGGG
CGGGGGGGGGGGGGGSGCGCGCCRGGGGGGGGGGGGGGGGGSGGGGGGSGGGGSGGGGSGRGGCGGAGAG
GTGCGGCGGCAGCCAATCAGAGCGGCGCGCTCCGAAAGTTTCCTTTTATGGCGAGGCGGCGGCGGCGGCG
GCCCTATAAAAAGCGAAGCGCGCGGCGGGCGGGAGTCGCTGCGCGCTGCCTTCGCCCCGTGCCCCGCTCC
GCCGCCGCCTCGCGCCGCCCGCCCCGGCTCTGACTGACCGCGTTACTCCCACAGGTGAGCGGGCGGGACG
GCCCTTCTCCTCCGGGCTGTAATTAGCGCTTGGTTTAATGACGGCTTGTTTCTTTTCTGTGGCTGCGTGA
AAGCCTTGAGGGGCTCCGGGAGGGCCCTTTGTGCGGGGGGAGCGGCTCGGGGGGTGCGTGCGTGTGTGTG
TGCGTGGGGAGCGCCGCGTGCGGCTCCGCGCTGCCCGGCGGCTGTGAGCGCTGCGGGCGCGGCGCGGGGC
TTTGTGCGCTCCGCAGTGTGCGCGAGGGGAGCGCGGCCGGGGGCGGTGCCCCGCGGTGCGGGGGGGGCTG
CGAGGGGAACAAAGGCTGCGTGCGGGGTGTGTGCGTGGGGGGGTGAGCAGGGGGTGTGGGCGCGTCGGTC
GGGCTGCAACCCCCCCTGCACCCCCCTCCCCGAGTTGCTGAGCACGGCCCGGCTTCGGGTGCGGGGCTCC
GTACGGGGCGTGGCGCGGGGCTCGCCGTGCCGGGCGGGGGGTGGCGGCAGGTGGGGGTGCCGGGCGGGGC
GGGGCCGCCTCGGGCCGGGGAGGGCTCGGGGGAGGGGCGCGGCGGCCCCCGGAGCGCCGGCGGCTGTCGA
GGCGCGGCGAGCCGCAGCCATTGCCTTTTATGGTAATCGTGCGAGAGGGCGCAGGGACTTCCTTTGTCCC
AAATCTGTGCGGAGCCGAAATCTGGGAGGCGCCGCCGCACCCCCTCTAGCGGGCGCGGGGCGAAGCGGTG
CGGCGCCGGCAGGAAGGAAATGGGCGGGGAGGGCCTTCGTGCGTCGCCGCGCCGCCGTCCCCTTCTCCCT
CTCCAGCCTCGGGGCTGTCCGCGGGGGGACGGCTGCCTTCGGGGGGGACGGGGCAGGGCGGGGTTCGGCT
TCTGGCGTGTGACCGGCGGCTCTAGCGCCTCTGCTAACCATGTTCATGCCTTCTTCTTTTTCCTACAGCT
CCTGGGCAACGTGCTGGTTGTTGTGCTGTCTCATCATTTTGGCAAAGAATTGCGGCCGTCTCAGGCCGAG
TTCGGTACCGCCACCATGTTCGTGTTCCTGGTGCTCCTGCCTCTGGTGAGCAGCCAGTGCGTGAACCTGA
CCACCCGAACCCAGCTCCCACCAGCCTACACCAACAGCTTTACACGGGGCGTGTACTACCCTGACAAGGT
GTTCAGATCTAGCGTCCTGCACAGCACTCAGGACCTCTTCCTGCCGTTCTTCAGCAACGTGACATGGTTC
CACGCCATCCACGTGAGCGGCACAAACGGAACCAAGCGGTTTGATAACCCCGTCCTGCCATTCAATGATG
GAGTTTACTTCGCCAGTACCGAGAAGAGTAACATCATCCGGGGCTGGATCTTCGGCACCACCCTGGATAG
CAAAACACAGAGCCTCCTGATCGTGAACAATGCCACGAACGTCGTGATCAAGGTGTGCGAGTTCCAGTTT
TGCAATGATCCTTTCCTGGGTGTGTACTACCACAAGAACAACAAGAGCTGGATGGAAAGCGAGTTCAGAG
TCTACAGCAGCGCCAACAACTGCACATTCGAGTACGTCTCTCAGCCTTTTCTGATGGACCTTGAGGGGAA
ACAAGGCAACTTCAAGAACCTGAGAGAATTCGTGTTCAAGAACATCGACGGCTACTTCAAAATCTACTCC
AAGCACACACCCATCAACCTGGTCCGGGACCTCCCTCAGGGCTTCAGCGCCCTGGAACCCCTGGTCGACC
TGCCCATAGGCATCAACATAACGCGGTTCCAAACCCTGCTGGCCCTGCATAGATCCTACCTGACTCCTGG
CGACAGCAGCAGCGGATGGACCGCCGGAGCTGCAGCCTACTATGTGGGCTACCTGCAACCTAGAACCTTC
CTGCTGAAGTACAACGAGAACGGCACAATCACAGACGCCGTCGACTGCGCCCTGGACCCTCTCTCTGAGA
CAAAGTGCACCCTGAAGTCCTTCACCGTGGAAAAGGGCATCTACCAGACCAGCAACTTCCGGGTGCAGCC
TACAGAGAGCATCGTGCGATTTCCAAACATTACCAACCTCTGCCCCTTCGGCGAGGTGTTTAACGCCACA
AGATTTGCCTCCGTTTACGCCTGGAATAGAAAGAGAATCAGCAATTGTGTGGCCGACTACTCCGTGCTGT
ATAACAGCGCCTCTTTCAGCACCTTCAAGTGCTACGGCGTTTCCCCAACAAAGCTGAATGACCTGTGCTT
CACCAACGTGTACGCCGACTCCTTCGTAATTAGAGGCGATGAGGTGCGGCAGATCGCACCAGGCCAGACC
GGTAAGATCGCTGACTACAACTATAAGCTGCCTGATGATTTTACAGGCTGCGTGATCGCCTGGAACTCTA
ACAACCTGGATAGCAAGGTGGGCGGCAACTACAACTACCTGTACCGGCTGTTTCGCAAGTCTAACCTGAA
ACCTTTCGAGAGAGACATCTCCACAGAGATCTACCAGGCCGGTTCTACACCTTGTAACGGGGTGAAAGGC
TTCAACTGTTACTTCCCTCTGCAAAGCTACGGCTTCCAGCCTACCAATGGAGTCGGCTACCAGCCATACC
GGGTGGTCGTGCTGTCCTTCGAGTTACTCCACGCCCCCGCCACCGTCTGCGGTCCTAAGAAGTCCACCAA
TCTGGTTAAGAACAAATGCGTGAACTTCAACTTCAACGGCCTGACCGGGACCGGCGTGCTGACCGAAAGC
AACAAAAAGTTCCTCCCCTTCCAGCAGTTCGGCCGTGATATCGCTGACACCACAGATGCCGTCAGAGATC
CACAGACCCTGGAAATCCTGGATATTACACCCTGCTCCTTCGGAGGAGTTTCTGTGATCACCCCCGGGAC
CAATACCAGCAACCAGGTGGCTGTGCTGTACCAAGGTGTTAACTGCACCGAGGTTCCTGTGGCCATCCAC
GCCGATCAGCTGACACCTACTTGGAGAGTGTACTCCACTGGCTCCAATGTGTTCCAGACCAGGGCCGGAT
GTCTGATCGGCGCCGAGCACGTGAATAACAGTTACGAGTGCGACATCCCTATCGGCGCCGGCATCTGTGC
CAGCTACCAGACCCAGACAAACAGCCCTGGGTCTGCTTCCTCTGTAGCTAGCCAGAGCATCATCGCCTAC
ACCATGAGCCTGGGCGCAGAGAACAGCGTGGCCTATTCCAACAACTCTATCGCCATTCCCACCAACTTTA
CAATTAGCGTCACAACAGAGATCCTGCCCGTGAGCATGACCAAGACCAGCGTGGACTGTACAATGTACAT
CTGTGGCGACAGCACTGAATGCAGCAACCTGCTGCTGCAATACGGCTCCTTTTGCACCCAACTGAACCGG
GCGCTGACCGGAATCGCCGTGGAACAGGACAAAAATACCCAGGAGGTGTTCGCCCAAGTGAAGCAGATCT
ACAAGACCCCACCTATCAAGGACTTCGGCGGCTTTAACTTTAGCCAGATTCTCCCTGATCCTTCTAAGCC
TAGCAAGCGGAGCTTTATCGAGGATCTGCTGTTCAACAAGGTCACCCTGGCCGATGCCGGCTTTATCAAA
CAGTATGGCGATTGCCTGGGCGACATAGCCGCCAGAGATCTGATCTGCGCCCAGAAATTCAACGGCCTGA
CAGTTCTCCCACCTCTGCTGACCGACGAGATGATCGCTCAGTACACCTCTGCCCTGCTGGCTGGCACCAT
CACATCTGGGTGGACATTTGGCGCCGGCGCCGCCCTGCAGATCCCCTTTGCCATGCAGATGGCCTATAGA
TTCAACGGAATCGGCGTGACCCAGAACGTGCTGTATGAAAACCAGAAGCTGATCGCTAACCAGTTCAATT
CTGCCATCGGCAAGATCCAGGACTCCCTCTCCTCTACCGCCAGCGCCCTGGGCAAACTGCAGGACGTGGT
GAATCAGAACGCCCAAGCCCTGAACACCCTGGTGAAGCAGCTCAGCAGCAATTTTGGCGCCATCAGCTCT
GTGCTGAACGATATCCTGTCTAGACTGGACAAGGTGGAAGCCGAAGTCCAGATCGATAGACTGATCACAG
GCAGACTGCAGTCCCTGCAAACCTACGTGACCCAACAGCTGATCAGGGCCGCTGAAATAAGAGCCAGCGC
CAATCTCGCCGCTACCAAGATGTCCGAGTGTGTGCTGGGACAGTCTAAACGCGTTGACTTCTGCGGCAAA
GGCTATCACCTGATGAGCTTCCCCCAGAGCGCGCCGCACGGCGTGGTGTTCCTGCATGTGACATACGTGC
CTGCCCAAGAGAAGAATTTCACAACCGCCCCTGCCATCTGCCACGACGGCAAGGCCCACTTCCCAAGAGA
GGGCGTTTTCGTTTCCAATGGCACACACTGGTTCGTGACACAAAGAAACTTCTACGAACCCCAGATTATC
ACCACCGACAACACCTTCGTGAGTGGCAATTGTGACGTGGTCATCGGAATCGTGAACAACACAGTGTACG
ACCCTCTGCAACCTGAGCTGGACTCTTTTAAGGAAGAGCTGGACAAGTACTTTAAAAACCACACCAGCCC
CGATGTGGACCTGGGCGACATCAGTGGCATTAACGCCAGCGTGGTGAACATCCAAAAGGAAATCGACAGA
CTGAACGAGGTGGCCAAGAACCTGAACGAGTCCCTGATCGACCTGCAGGAGCTCGGCAAATACGAGCAGG
GATCCGGATACATCCCCGAGGCCCCCAGAGATGGCCAGGCCTACGTGCGGAAGGACGGCGAGTGGGTACT
GCTGAGCACATTCCTGGGCAGATCCCTGGAGGTGCTGTTCCAGGGCCCAGGCCATCACCACCATCACCAC
CATCATAGCGCCTGGTCCCACCCCCAGTTCGAGAAGGGCGGCGGTAGTGGAGGGGGCGGATCTGGCGGCT
CAGCTTGGAGCCACCCCCAGTTCGAAAAGTGATAATGACTCGAGCGATAATTCACTCCTCAGGTGCAGGC
TGCCTATCAGAAGGTGGTGGCTGGTGTGGCCAATGCCCTGGCTCACAAATACCACTGAGATCTTTTTCCC
TCTGCCAAAAATTATGGGGACATCATGAAGCCCCTTGAGCATCTGACTTCTGGCTAATAAAGGAAATTTA
TTTTCATTGCAATAGTGTGTTGGAATTTTTTGTGTCTCTCACTCGGAAGGACATATGGGAGGGCAAATCA
TTTAAAACATCAGAATGAGTATTTGGTTTAGAGTTTGGCAACATATGCCCATATGCTGGCTGCCATGAAC
AAAGGTTGGCTATAAAGAGGTCATCAGTATATGAAACAGCCCCCTGCTGTCCATTCCTTATTCCATAGAA
AAGCCTTGACTTGAGGTTAGATTTTTTTTATATTTTGTTTTGTGTTATTTTTTTCTTTAACATCCCTAAA
ATTTTCCTTACATGTTTTACTAGCCAGATTTTTCCTCCTCTCCTGACTACTCCCAGTCATAGCTGTCCCT
CTTCTCTTATGGAGATCCCTCGACCTGCAGCCCAAGCTTGGCGTAATCATGGTCATAGCTGTTTCCTGTG
TGAAATTGTTATCCGCTCACAATTCCACACAACATACGAGCCGGAAGCATAAAGTGTAAAGCCTGGGGTG
CCTAATGAGTGAGCTAACTCACATTAATTGCGTTGCGCTCACTGCCCGCTTTCCAGTCGGGAAACCTGTC
GTGCCAGCGGATCGATCCGCTGCATTAATGAATCGGCCAACGCGCGGGGAGAGGCGGTTTGCGTATTGGG
CGCTCTTCCGCTTCCTCGCTCACTGACTCGCTGCGCTCGGTCGTTCGGCTGCGGCGAGCGGTATCAGCTC
ACTCAAAGGCGGTAATACGGTTATCCACAGAATCAGGGGATAACGCAGGAAAGAACATGTGAGCAAAAGG
CCAGCAAAAGGCCAGGAACCGTAAAAAGGCCGCGTTGCTGGCGTTTTTCCATAGGCTCCGCCCCCCTGAC
GAGCATCACAAAAATCGACGCTCAAGTCAGAGGTGGCGAAACCCGACAGGACTATAAAGATACCAGGCGT
TTCCCCCTGGAAGCTCCCTCGTGCGCTCTCCTGTTCCGACCCTGCCGCTTACCGGATACCTGTCCGCCTT
TCTCCCTTCGGGAAGCGTGGCGCTTTCTCATAGCTCACGCTGTAGGTATCTCAGTTCGGTGTAGGTCGTT
CGCTCCAAGCTGGGCTGTGTGCACGAACCCCCCGTTCAGCCCGACCGCTGCGCCTTATCCGGTAACTATC
GTCTTGAGTCCAACCCGGTAAGACACGACTTATCGCCACTGGCAGCAGCCACTGGTAACAGGATTAGCAG
AGCGAGGTATGTAGGCGGTGCTACAGAGTTCTTGAAGTGGTGGCCTAACTACGGCTACACTAGAAGAACA
GTATTTGGTATCTGCGCTCTGCTGAAGCCAGTTACCTTCGGAAAAAGAGTTGGTAGCTCTTGATCCGGCA
AACAAACCACCGCTGGTAGCGGTGGTTTTTTTGTTTGCAAGCAGCAGATTACGCGCAGAAAAAAAGGATC
TCAAGAAGATCCTTTGATCTTTTCTACGGGGTCTGACGCTCAGTGGAACGAAAACTCACGTTAAGGGATT
TTGGTCATGAGATTATCAAAAAGGATCTTCACCTAGATCCTTTTAAATTAAAAATGAAGTTTTAAATCAA
TCTAAAGTATATATGAGTAAACTTGGTCTGACAGTTACCAATGCTTAATCAGTGAGGCACCTATCTCAGC
GATCTGTCTATTTCGTTCATCCATAGTTGCCTGACTCCCCGTCGTGTAGATAACTACGATACGGGAGGGC
TTACCATCTGGCCCCAGTGCTGCAATGATACCGCGAGACCCACGCTCACCGGCTCCAGATTTATCAGCAA
TAAACCAGCCAGCCGGAAGGGCCGAGCGCAGAAGTGGTCCTGCAACTTTATCCGCCTCCATCCAGTCTAT
TAATTGTTGCCGGGAAGCTAGAGTAAGTAGTTCGCCAGTTAATAGTTTGCGCAACGTTGTTGCCATTGCT
ACAGGCATCGTGGTGTCACGCTCGTCGTTTGGTATGGCTTCATTCAGCTCCGGTTCCCAACGATCAAGGC
GAGTTACATGATCCCCCATGTTGTGCAAAAAAGCGGTTAGCTCCTTCGGTCCTCCGATCGTTGTCAGAAG
TAAGTTGGCCGCAGTGTTATCACTCATGGTTATGGCAGCACTGCATAATTCTCTTACTGTCATGCCATCC
GTAAGATGCTTTTCTGTGACTGGTGAGTACTCAACCAAGTCATTCTGAGAATAGTGTATGCGGCGACCGA
GTTGCTCTTGCCCGGCGTCAATACGGGATAATACCGCGCCACATAGCAGAACTTTAAAAGTGCTCATCAT
TGGAAAACGTTCTTCGGGGCGAAAACTCTCAAGGATCTTACCGCTGTTGAGATCCAGTTCGATGTAACCC
ACTCGTGCACCCAACTGATCTTCAGCATCTTTTACTTTCACCAGCGTTTCTGGGTGAGCAAAAACAGGAA
GGCAAAATGCCGCAAAAAAGGGAATAAGGGCGACACGGAAATGTTGAATACTCATACTCTTCCTTTTTCA
ATATTATTGAAGCATTTATCAGGGTTATTGTCTCATGAGCGGATACATATTTGAATGTATTTAGAAAAAT
AAACAAATAGGGGTTCCGCGCACATTTCCCCGAAAAGTGCCACCTG
